Addgene plasmid #195126: Chr1q_Cassette-Integration_gRNA
Purpose: gRNA in a third generation Cas9 vector with GFP, targeting location downstream of Chr1q_centromere-targeting_gRNA for positive-negative selection cassette integration
Depositing lab: Jason Sheltzer. Depositing organization: Cold Spring Harbor Laboratory. Publication: Oncogene-like addiction to aneuploidy in human cancers. Girish V, Lakhani AA, Thompson SL, Scaduto CM, Brown LM, Hagenson RA, Sausville EL, Mendelson BE, Kandikuppa PK, Lukow DA, Yuan ML, Stevens EC, Lee SN, Schukken KM, Akalu SM, Vasudevan A, Zou C, Salovska B, Li W, Smith JC, Taylor AM, Martienssen RA, Liu Y, Sun R, Sheltzer JM. Science. 2023 Jul 6:eadg4521. doi: 10.1126/science.adg4521. PubMed 37410869.
Backbone
  Vector backbone: Lenti-Cas9-gRNA-GFP
  Vector type: Mammalian Expression
  Selectable markers: EGFP
Growth in bacteria
  Bacterial resistance: Ampicillin, 100 μg/mL
  Growth temperature: 37°C
  Growth strain: NEB Stable
  Copy number: High Copy
Gene/Insert
  Gene/Insert name: Chr1q gRNA
  gRNA/shRNA sequence: TGTCACGGATGGTAAACTGT
  Species: H. sapiens (human)
  Cloning method: Restriction Enzyme; 5′ cloning site Unknown (unknown if destroyed)
Terms and licenses: Academic/Nonprofit Terms; Industry Terms: Not Available to Industry
Depositor comments: Please visit https://doi.org/10.1101/2023.01.09.523344 for bioRxiv preprint.
How to cite: Chr1q_Cassette-Integration_gRNA was a gift from Jason Sheltzer (Addgene plasmid # 195126 ; http://n2t.net/addgene:195126 ; RRID:Addgene_195126)
