[The description below was written by a language model from this plasmid's Addgene catalogue record and pLannotate feature annotations shown in this document.]
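Description:
Chr1q_Cassette-Integration_gRNA is an all-in-one CRISPR plasmid built on the Lenti-Cas9-gRNA-GFP backbone, a third-generation, self-inactivating HIV-1 lentiviral transfer vector for mammalian expression. It is about 11.3 kb and is propagated in E. coli through a high-copy ColE1/pUC-type origin with ampicillin resistance (β-lactamase). An f1 origin, an SV40 origin and poly(A) signal, and remnants of lac/T7/T3 cloning-vector sequence lie outside the viral region. The viral portion comprises an RSV promoter fused to a truncated 5' LTR, which makes genomic RNA transcription Tat-independent. It also carries the Ψ packaging signal with a gag fragment, the RRE for Rev-dependent export, a cPPT/CTS, a WPRE, and a ΔU3 3' LTR.

Two expression units sit between the LTRs. A human U6 (Pol III) promoter, oriented opposite to the viral transcript, drives a single guide RNA made of a human chromosome 1q-targeting spacer joined to the S. pyogenes tracrRNA-derived scaffold. In the forward direction, an EF-1α core promoter drives S. pyogenes Cas9, annotated as overlapping N- and C-terminal portions that together appear to form one continuous coding region. EGFP follows Cas9. The element linking the two is not annotated, so the record does not say how they are coupled. EGFP is the only mammalian marker, so cells that received the construct are identified or sorted by fluorescence rather than by drug selection.

According to the record, the guide cuts at a site downstream of the one targeted by a companion centromere-proximal Chr1q gRNA. The cut is used to integrate a positive-negative selection cassette on the 1q arm, as part of work on aneuploidy dependence in human cancer cells.
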