Features (pLannotate 1.2.2; 28 found; start..end, strand, type, name):
      5..231     +  promoter       RSV promoter: Rous sarcoma virus enhancer/promoter
    232..412     +  LTR            5' LTR (truncated): truncated 5' long terminal repeat (LTR) from HIV-1
    459..584     +  misc_feature   HIV-1 Ψ: packaging signal of human immunodeficiency virus type 1
    568..931     +  CDS            HIV-1 gag (fragment): gag protein from human immunodeficiency virus 1; gag
   1077..1310    +  misc_feature   RRE: The Rev response element (RRE) of HIV-1 allows for Rev-dependent mRNA export from the nucleus to the cytoplasm.
   1406..1449    -  misc_RNA       tracrRNA (fragment): trans-activating CRISPR RNA for the Streptococcus pyogenes CRISPR/Cas9 system
   1497..1737    -  promoter       U6 promoter: RNA polymerase III promoter for human U6 snRNA
   1744..1861    +  misc_feature   cPPT/CTS: central polypurine tract and central termination sequence of HIV-1
   1930..2141    +  promoter       EF-1α core promoter: core promoter for human elongation factor EF-1α
   2245..3960    +  CDS            Cas9(N): N-terminal portion of Streptococcus pyogenes Cas9 (Zetsche et al., 2015)
   3847..6345    +  CDS            Cas9(C): C-terminal portion of Streptococcus pyogenes Cas9 (Zetsche et al., 2015)
   6466..7179    +  CDS            EGFP: EGFP is a basic (constitutively fluorescent) green fluorescent protein published in 1996, derived from Aequorea victoria. It is reported to be a rapidly-maturing weak dimer with moderate acid sensitivity.
   7198..7786    +  misc_feature   WPRE: woodchuck hepatitis virus posttranscriptional regulatory element
   7837..7856    +  misc_feature   cPPT/CTS (fragment): central polypurine tract and central termination sequence of HIV-1
   7858..8091    +  LTR            3' LTR (ΔU3): self-inactivating 3' long terminal repeat (LTR) from HIV-1
   8169..8290    +  polyA_signal   SV40 poly(A) signal: SV40 polyadenylation signal
   8330..8465    +  rep_origin     SV40 ori: SV40 origin of replication
   8486..8504    -  promoter       T7 promoter: promoter for bacteriophage T7 RNA polymerase
   8512..8667    +  CDS            lacZα (fragment): LacZα fragment of β-galactosidase; lacZ fragment
   8672..9100    +  rep_origin     f1 ori (sequence partly withheld): f1 bacteriophage origin of replication; arrow indicates direction of (+) strand synthesis
   9153..9257    +  promoter       AmpR promoter: bla
   9258..10118   +  CDS            AmpR: β-lactamase; bla; confers resistance to ampicillin, carbenicillin, and related antibiotics
  10289..10877   +  rep_origin     ori: high-copy-number ColE1/pMB1/pBR322/pUC origin of replication
  11060..11152   +  CDS            lacI (fragment): lac repressor; lacI; The lac repressor binds to the lac operator to inhibit transcription in E. coli. This inhibition can be relieved by adding lactose or isopropyl-β-D-thiogalactopyranoside (IPTG).
  11165..11186   +  protein_bind   CAP binding site: CAP binding activates transcription in the presence of cAMP. E. coli catabolite activator protein
  11201..11231   +  promoter       lac promoter: promoter for the E. coli lac operon
  11235..11257   +  protein_bind   lac operator (fragment): The lac repressor binds to the lac operator to inhibit transcription in E. coli. This inhibition can be relieved by adding lactose or isopropyl-β-D-thiogalactopyranoside (IPTG). lac repressor encoded by lacI
  11300..11318   +  promoter       T3 promoter: promoter for bacteriophage T3 RNA polymerase
>Addgene plasmid #195126 | Chr1q_Cassette-Integration_gRNA | addgene full sequence | sequence record 383930 | Addgene NGS Result
TTAATGTAGTCTTATGCAATACTCTTGTAGTCTTGCAACATGGTAACGATGAGTTAGCAACATGCCTTAC
AAGGAGAGAAAAAGCACCGTGCATGCCGATTGGTGGAAGTAAGGTGGTACGATCGTGCCTTATTAGGAAG
GCAACAGACGGGTCTGACATGGATTGGACGAACCACTGAATTGCCGCATTGCAGAGATATTGTATTTAAG
TGCCTAGCTCGATACATAAACGGGTCTCTCTGGTTAGACCAGATCTGAGCCTGGGAGCTCTCTGGCTAAC
TAGGGAACCCACTGCTTAAGCCTCAATAAAGCTTGCCTTGAGTGCTTCAAGTAGTGTGTGCCCGTCTGTT
GTGTGACTCTGGTAACTAGAGATCCCTCAGACCCTTTTAGTCAGTGTGGAAAATCTCTAGCAGTGGCGCC
CGAACAGGGACTTGAAAGCGAAAGGGAAACCAGAGGAGCTCTCTCGACGCAGGACTCGGCTTGCTGAAGC
GCGCACGGCAAGAGGCGAGGGGCGGCGACTGGTGAGTACGCCAAAAATTTTGACTAGCGGAGGCTAGAAG
GAGAGAGATGGGTGCGAGAGCGTCAGTATTAAGCGGGGGAGAATTAGATCGCGATGGGAAAAAATTCGGT
TAAGGCCAGGGGGAAAGAAAAAATATAAATTAAAACATATAGTATGGGCAAGCAGGGAGCTAGAACGATT
CGCAGTTAATCCTGGCCTGTTAGAAACATCAGAAGGCTGTAGACAAATACTGGGACAGCTACAACCATCC
CTTCAGACAGGATCAGAAGAACTTAGATCATTATATAATACAGTAGCAACCCTCTATTGTGTGCATCAAA
GGATAGAGATAAAAGACACCAAGGAAGCTTTAGACAAGATAGAGGAAGAGCAAAACAAAAGTAAGACCAC
CGCACAGCAAGCGGCCGCTGATCTTCAGACCTGGAGGAGGAGATATGAGGGACAATTGGAGAAGTGAATT
ATATAAATATAAAGTAGTAAAAATTGAACCATTAGGAGTAGCACCCACCAAGGCAAAGAGAAGAGTGGTG
CAGAGAGAAAAAAGAGCAGTGGGAATAGGAGCTTTGTTCCTTGGGTTCTTGGGAGCAGCAGGAAGCACTA
TGGGCGCAGCGTCAATGACGCTGACGGTACAGGCCAGACAATTATTGTCTGGTATAGTGCAGCAGCAGAA
CAATTTGCTGAGGGCTATTGAGGCGCAACAGCATCTGTTGCAACTCACAGTCTGGGGCATCAAGCAGCTC
CAGGCAAGAATCCTGGCTGTGGAAAGATACCTAAAGGATCAACAGCTCCTGGGGATTTGGGGTTGCTCTG
GAAAACTCGCCATTTGTCTCAAGATCTAGAATTCAAAAAAAGCACCGACTCGGTGCCACTTTGCTGTTTC
CAGCAAAGTTGATAACGGACTAGCCTTATTTAAACTTGCTATGCTGTTTCCAGCATAGCTCTTAAACACA
GTTTACCATCCGTGACACGGTGTTTCGTCCTTTCCACAAGATATATAAAGCCAAGAAATCGAAATACTTT
CAAGTTACGGTAAGCATATGATAGTCCATTTTAAAACATAATTTTAAAACTGCAAACTACCCAAGAAATT
ATTACTTTCTACGTCACGTATTTTGTACTAATATCTTTGTGTTTACAGTCAAATTAATTCTAATTATCTC
TCTAACAGCCTTGTATCGTATATGCAAATATGAAGGAATCATGGGAAATAGGCCCTCCCACAATTTTAAA
AGAAAAGGGGGGATTGGGGGGTACAGTGCAGGGGAAAGAATAGTAGACATAATAGCAACAGACATACAAA
CTAAAGAATTACAAAAACAAATTACAAAAATTCAAAATTTTCGGGTTTATTACAGGGACAGCAGAGATCC
ACTTTGGCGCCGGCTCGAGTGGCTCCGGTGCCCGTCAGTGGGCAGAGCGCACATCGCCCACAGTCCCCGA
GAAGTTGGGGGGAGGGGTCGGCAATTGAACCGGTGCCTAGAGAAGGTGGCGCGGGGTAAACTGGGAAAGT
GATGTCGTGTACTGGCTCCGCCTTTTTCCCGAGGGTGGGGGAGAACCGTATATAAGTGCAGTAGTCGCCG
TGAACGTTCTTTTTCGCAACGGGTTTGCCGCCAGAACACAGGTGTCGTGACGCGGGATCCGCCACCATGG
ATTACAAAGACGATGACGATAAGATGGCCCCAAAGAAGAAGCGGAAGGTCGGTATCCACGGAGTCCCAGC
AGCCGACAAGAAGTACAGCATCGGCCTGGACATCGGCACCAACTCTGTGGGCTGGGCCGTGATCACCGAC
GAGTACAAGGTGCCCAGCAAGAAATTCAAGGTGCTGGGCAACACCGACCGGCACAGCATCAAGAAGAACC
TGATCGGAGCCCTGCTGTTCGACAGCGGCGAAACAGCCGAGGCCACCCGGCTGAAGAGAACCGCCAGAAG
AAGATACACCAGACGGAAGAACCGGATCTGCTATCTGCAAGAGATCTTCAGCAACGAGATGGCCAAGGTG
GACGACAGCTTCTTCCACAGACTGGAAGAGTCCTTCCTGGTGGAAGAGGATAAGAAGCACGAGCGGCACC
CCATCTTCGGCAACATCGTGGACGAGGTGGCCTACCACGAGAAGTACCCCACCATCTACCACCTGAGAAA
GAAACTGGTGGACAGCACCGACAAGGCCGACCTGCGGCTGATCTATCTGGCCCTGGCCCACATGATCAAG
TTCCGGGGCCACTTCCTGATCGAGGGCGACCTGAACCCCGACAACAGCGACGTGGACAAGCTGTTCATCC
AGCTGGTGCAGACCTACAACCAGCTGTTCGAGGAAAACCCCATCAACGCCAGCGGCGTGGACGCCAAGGC
CATCCTGTCTGCCAGACTGAGCAAGAGCAGACGGCTGGAAAATCTGATCGCCCAGCTGCCCGGCGAGAAG
AAGAATGGCCTGTTCGGCAACCTGATTGCCCTGAGCCTGGGCCTGACCCCCAACTTCAAGAGCAACTTCG
ACCTGGCCGAGGATGCCAAACTGCAGCTGAGCAAGGACACCTACGACGACGACCTGGACAACCTGCTGGC
CCAGATCGGCGACCAGTACGCCGACCTGTTTCTGGCCGCCAAGAACCTGTCCGACGCCATCCTGCTGAGC
GACATCCTGAGAGTGAACACCGAGATCACCAAGGCCCCCCTGAGCGCCTCTATGATCAAGAGATACGACG
AGCACCACCAGGACCTGACCCTGCTGAAAGCTCTCGTGCGGCAGCAGCTGCCTGAGAAGTACAAAGAGAT
TTTCTTCGACCAGAGCAAGAACGGCTACGCCGGCTACATTGACGGCGGAGCCAGCCAGGAAGAGTTCTAC
AAGTTCATCAAGCCCATCCTGGAAAAGATGGACGGCACCGAGGAACTGCTCGTGAAGCTGAACAGAGAGG
ACCTGCTGCGGAAGCAGCGGACCTTCGACAACGGCAGCATCCCCCACCAGATCCACCTGGGAGAGCTGCA
CGCCATTCTGCGGCGGCAGGAAGATTTTTACCCATTCCTGAAGGACAACCGGGAAAAGATCGAGAAGATC
CTGACCTTCCGCATCCCCTACTACGTGGGCCCTCTGGCCAGGGGAAACAGCAGATTCGCCTGGATGACCA
GAAAGAGCGAGGAAACCATCACCCCCTGGAACTTCGAGGAAGTGGTGGACAAGGGCGCTTCCGCCCAGAG
CTTCATCGAGCGGATGACCAACTTCGATAAGAACCTGCCCAACGAGAAGGTGCTGCCCAAGCACAGCCTG
CTGTACGAGTACTTCACCGTGTATAACGAGCTGACCAAAGTGAAATACGTGACCGAGGGAATGAGAAAGC
CCGCCTTCCTGAGCGGCGAGCAGAAAAAGGCCATCGTGGACCTGCTGTTCAAGACCAACCGGAAAGTGAC
CGTGAAGCAGCTGAAAGAGGACTACTTCAAGAAAATCGAGTGCTTCGACTCCGTGGAAATCTCCGGCGTG
GAAGATCGGTTCAACGCCTCCCTGGGCACATACCACGATCTGCTGAAAATTATCAAGGACAAGGACTTCC
TGGACAATGAGGAAAACGAGGACATTCTGGAAGATATCGTGCTGACCCTGACACTGTTTGAGGACAGAGA
GATGATCGAGGAACGGCTGAAAACCTATGCCCACCTGTTCGACGACAAAGTGATGAAGCAGCTGAAGCGG
CGGAGATACACCGGCTGGGGCAGGCTGAGCCGGAAGCTGATCAACGGCATCCGGGACAAGCAGTCCGGCA
AGACAATCCTGGATTTCCTGAAGTCCGACGGCTTCGCCAACAGAAACTTCATGCAGCTGATCCACGACGA
CAGCCTGACCTTTAAAGAGGACATCCAGAAAGCCCAGGTGTCCGGCCAGGGCGATAGCCTGCACGAGCAC
ATTGCCAATCTGGCCGGCAGCCCCGCCATTAAGAAGGGCATCCTGCAGACAGTGAAGGTGGTGGACGAGC
TCGTGAAAGTGATGGGCCGGCACAAGCCCGAGAACATCGTGATCGAAATGGCCAGAGAGAACCAGACCAC
CCAGAAGGGACAGAAGAACAGCCGCGAGAGAATGAAGCGGATCGAAGAGGGCATCAAAGAGCTGGGCAGC
CAGATCCTGAAAGAACACCCCGTGGAAAACACCCAGCTGCAGAACGAGAAGCTGTACCTGTACTACCTGC
AGAATGGGCGGGATATGTACGTGGACCAGGAACTGGACATCAACCGGCTGTCCGACTACGATGTGGACCA
TATCGTGCCTCAGAGCTTTCTGAAGGACGACTCCATCGACAACAAGGTGCTGACCAGAAGCGACAAGAAC
CGGGGCAAGAGCGACAACGTGCCCTCCGAAGAGGTCGTGAAGAAGATGAAGAACTACTGGCGGCAGCTGC
TGAACGCCAAGCTGATTACCCAGAGAAAGTTCGACAATCTGACCAAGGCCGAGAGAGGCGGCCTGAGCGA
ACTGGATAAGGCCGGCTTCATCAAGAGACAGCTGGTGGAAACCCGGCAGATCACAAAGCACGTGGCACAG
ATCCTGGACTCCCGGATGAACACTAAGTACGACGAGAATGACAAGCTGATCCGGGAAGTGAAAGTGATCA
CCCTGAAGTCCAAGCTGGTGTCCGATTTCCGGAAGGATTTCCAGTTTTACAAAGTGCGCGAGATCAACAA
CTACCACCACGCCCACGACGCCTACCTGAACGCCGTCGTGGGAACCGCCCTGATCAAAAAGTACCCTAAG
CTGGAAAGCGAGTTCGTGTACGGCGACTACAAGGTGTACGACGTGCGGAAGATGATCGCCAAGAGCGAGC
AGGAAATCGGCAAGGCTACCGCCAAGTACTTCTTCTACAGCAACATCATGAACTTTTTCAAGACCGAGAT
TACCCTGGCCAACGGCGAGATCCGGAAGCGGCCTCTGATCGAGACAAACGGCGAAACCGGGGAGATCGTG
TGGGATAAGGGCCGGGATTTTGCCACCGTGCGGAAAGTGCTGAGCATGCCCCAAGTGAATATCGTGAAAA
AGACCGAGGTGCAGACAGGCGGCTTCAGCAAAGAGTCTATCCTGCCCAAGAGGAACAGCGATAAGCTGAT
CGCCAGAAAGAAGGACTGGGACCCTAAGAAGTACGGCGGCTTCGACAGCCCCACCGTGGCCTATTCTGTG
CTGGTGGTGGCCAAAGTGGAAAAGGGCAAGTCCAAGAAACTGAAGAGTGTGAAAGAGCTGCTGGGGATCA
CCATCATGGAAAGAAGCAGCTTCGAGAAGAATCCCATCGACTTTCTGGAAGCCAAGGGCTACAAAGAAGT
GAAAAAGGACCTGATCATCAAGCTGCCTAAGTACTCCCTGTTCGAGCTGGAAAACGGCCGGAAGAGAATG
CTGGCCTCTGCCGGCGAACTGCAGAAGGGAAACGAACTGGCCCTGCCCTCCAAATATGTGAACTTCCTGT
ACCTGGCCAGCCACTATGAGAAGCTGAAGGGCTCCCCCGAGGATAATGAGCAGAAACAGCTGTTTGTGGA
ACAGCACAAGCACTACCTGGACGAGATCATCGAGCAGATCAGCGAGTTCTCCAAGAGAGTGATCCTGGCC
GACGCTAATCTGGACAAAGTGCTGTCCGCCTACAACAAGCACCGGGATAAGCCCATCAGAGAGCAGGCCG
AGAATATCATCCACCTGTTTACCCTGACCAATCTGGGAGCCCCTGCCGCCTTCAAGTACTTTGACACCAC
CATCGACCGGAAGAGGTACACCAGCACCAAAGAGGTGCTGGACGCCACCCTGATCCACCAGAGCATCACC
GGCCTGTACGAGACACGGATCGACCTGTCTCAGCTGGGAGGCGACAAGCGTCCTGCTGCTACTAAGAAAG
CTGGTCAAGCTAAGAAAAAGAAAGCTAGCGGCAGCGGCGCCACCAACTTCAGCCTGCTGAAGCAGGCCGG
CGACGTGGAGGAGAACCCCGGCCCCGTGAGCAAGGGCGAGGAGCTGTTCACCGGGGTGGTGCCCATCCTG
GTCGAGCTGGACGGCGACGTAAACGGCCACAAGTTCAGCGTGTCCGGCGAGGGCGAGGGCGATGCCACCT
ACGGCAAGCTGACCCTGAAGTTCATCTGCACCACCGGCAAGCTGCCCGTGCCCTGGCCCACCCTCGTGAC
CACCCTGACCTACGGCGTGCAGTGCTTCAGCCGCTACCCCGACCACATGAAGCAGCACGACTTCTTCAAG
TCCGCCATGCCCGAAGGCTACGTCCAGGAGCGCACCATCTTCTTCAAGGACGACGGCAACTACAAGACCC
GCGCCGAGGTGAAGTTCGAGGGCGACACCCTGGTGAACCGCATCGAGCTGAAGGGCATCGACTTCAAGGA
GGACGGCAACATCCTGGGGCACAAGCTGGAGTACAACTACAACAGCCACAACGTCTATATCATGGCCGAC
AAGCAGAAGAACGGCATCAAGGTGAACTTCAAGATCCGCCACAACATCGAGGACGGCAGCGTGCAGCTCG
CCGACCACTACCAGCAGAACACCCCCATCGGCGACGGCCCCGTGCTGCTGCCCGACAACCACTACCTGAG
CACCCAGTCCGCCCTGAGCAAAGACCCCAACGAGAAGCGCGATCACATGGTCCTGCTGGAGTTCGTGACC
GCCGCCGGGATCACTCTCGGCATGGACGAGCTGTACAAGTTAGCGCGTTAAGTCGACAATCAACCTCTGG
ATTACAAAATTTGTGAAAGATTGACTGGTATTCTTAACTATGTTGCTCCTTTTACGCTATGTGGATACGC
TGCTTTAATGCCTTTGTATCATGCTATTGCTTCCCGTATGGCTTTCATTTTCTCCTCCTTGTATAAATCC
TGGTTGCTGTCTCTTTATGAGGAGTTGTGGCCCGTTGTCAGGCAACGTGGCGTGGTGTGCACTGTGTTTG
CTGACGCAACCCCCACTGGTTGGGGCATTGCCACCACCTGTCAGCTCCTTTCCGGGACTTTCGCTTTCCC
CCTCCCTATTGCCACGGCGGAACTCATCGCCGCCTGCCTTGCCCGCTGCTGGACAGGGGCTCGGCTGTTG
GGCACTGACAATTCCGTGGTGTTGTCGGGGAAATCATCGTCCTTTCCTTGGCTGCTCGCCTGTGTTGCCA
CCTGGATTCTGCGCGGGACGTCCTTCTGCTACGTCCCTTCGGCCCTCAATCCAGCGGACCTTCCTTCCCG
CGGCCTGCTGCCGGCTCTGCGGCCTCTTCCGCGTCTTCGCCTTCGCCCTCAGACGAGTCGGATCTCCCTT
TGGGCCGCCTCCCCGCGTCGACTTTAAGACCAATGACTTACAAGGCAGCTGTAGATCTTAGCCACTTTTT
AAAAGAAAAGGGGGGACTGGAAGGGCTAATTCACTCCCAACGAAGACAAGATCTGCTTTTTGCTTGTACT
GGGTCTCTCTGGTTAGACCAGATCTGAGCCTGGGAGCTCTCTGGCTAACTAGGGAACCCACTGCTTAAGC
CTCAATAAAGCTTGCCTTGAGTGCTTCAAGTAGTGTGTGCCCGTCTGTTGTGTGACTCTGGTAACTAGAG
ATCCCTCAGACCCTTTTAGTCAGTGTGGAAAATCTCTAGCAGTACGTATAGTAGTTCATGTCATCTTATT
ATTCAGTATTTATAACTTGCAAAGAAATGAATATCAGAGAGTGAGAGGAACTTGTTTATTGCAGCTTATA
ATGGTTACAAATAAAGCAATAGCATCACAAATTTCACAAATAAAGCATTTTTTTCACTGCATTCTAGTTG
TGGTTTGTCCAAACTCATCAATGTATCTTATCATGTCTGGCTCTAGCTATCCCGCCCCTAACTCCGCCCA
TCCCGCCCCTAACTCCGCCCAGTTCCGCCCATTCTCCGCCCCATGGCTGACTAATTTTTTTTATTTATGC
AGAGGCCGAGGCCGCCTCGGCCTCTGAGCTATTCCAGAAGTAGTGAGGAGGCTTTTTTGGAGGCCTAGGG
ACGTACCCAATTCGCCCTATAGTGAGTCGTATTACGCGCGCTCACTGGCCGTCGTTTTACAACGTCGTGA
CTGGGAAAACCCTGGCGTTACCCAACTTAATCGCCTTGCAGCACATCCCCCTTTCGCCAGCTGGCGTAAT
AGCGAAGAGGCCCGCACCGATCGCCCTTCCCAACAGTTGCGCAGCCTGAATGGCGAATGGG
[124 nt withheld, positions 8672-8795]
C
[91 nt withheld, positions 8797-8887]
A
[49 nt withheld, positions 8889-8937]
CCTTTGACGTTGGAGTCCACGTTCTTT
[37 nt withheld, positions 8965-9001]
ACCCTATCTCGGTCTATTCTTTTGATTTATAAGGGATTTTGCCGATTTCGGCCTATTGGTTAAAAAATGA
GCTGATTTAACAAAAATTTAACGCGAATTTTAACAAAATATTAACGCTTACAATTTAGGTGGCACTTTTC
GGGGAAATGTGCGCGGAACCCCTATTTGTTTATTTTTCTAAATACATTCAAATATGTATCCGCTCATGAG
ACAATAACCCTGATAAATGCTTCAATAATATTGAAAAAGGAAGAGTATGAGTATTCAACATTTCCGTGTC
GCCCTTATTCCCTTTTTTGCGGCATTTTGCCTTCCTGTTTTTGCTCACCCAGAAACGCTGGTGAAAGTAA
AAGATGCTGAAGATCAGTTGGGTGCACGAGTGGGTTACATCGAACTGGATCTCAACAGCGGTAAGATCCT
TGAGAGTTTTCGCCCCGAAGAACGTTTTCCAATGATGAGCACTTTTAAAGTTCTGCTATGTGGCGCGGTA
TTATCCCGTATTGACGCCGGGCAAGAGCAACTCGGTCGCCGCATACACTATTCTCAGAATGACTTGGTTG
AGTACTCACCAGTCACAGAAAAGCATCTTACGGATGGCATGACAGTAAGAGAATTATGCAGTGCTGCCAT
AACCATGAGTGATAACACTGCGGCCAACTTACTTCTGACAACGATCGGAGGACCGAAGGAGCTAACCGCT
TTTTTGCACAACATGGGGGATCATGTAACTCGCCTTGATCGTTGGGAACCGGAGCTGAATGAAGCCATAC
CAAACGACGAGCGTGACACCACGATGCCTGTAGCAATGGCAACAACGTTGCGCAAACTATTAACTGGCGA
ACTACTTACTCTAGCTTCCCGGCAACAATTAATAGACTGGATGGAGGCGGATAAAGTTGCAGGACCACTT
CTGCGCTCGGCCCTTCCGGCTGGCTGGTTTATTGCTGATAAATCTGGAGCCGGTGAGCGTGGGTCTCGCG
GTATCATTGCAGCACTGGGGCCAGATGGTAAGCCCTCCCGTATCGTAGTTATCTACACGACGGGGAGTCA
GGCAACTATGGATGAACGAAATAGACAGATCGCTGAGATAGGTGCCTCACTGATTAAGCATTGGTAACTG
TCAGACCAAGTTTACTCATATATACTTTAGATTGATTTAAAACTTCATTTTTAATTTAAAAGGATCTAGG
TGAAGATCCTTTTTGATAATCTCATGACCAAAATCCCTTAACGTGAGTTTTCGTTCCACTGAGCGTCAGA
CCCCGTAGAAAAGATCAAAGGATCTTCTTGAGATCCTTTTTTTCTGCGCGTAATCTGCTGCTTGCAAACA
AAAAAACCACCGCTACCAGCGGTGGTTTGTTTGCCGGATCAAGAGCTACCAACTCTTTTTCCGAAGGTAA
CTGGCTTCAGCAGAGCGCAGATACCAAATACTGTTCTTCTAGTGTAGCCGTAGTTAGGCCACCACTTCAA
GAACTCTGTAGCACCGCCTACATACCTCGCTCTGCTAATCCTGTTACCAGTGGCTGCTGCCAGTGGCGAT
AAGTCGTGTCTTACCGGGTTGGACTCAAGACGATAGTTACCGGATAAGGCGCAGCGGTCGGGCTGAACGG
GGGGTTCGTGCACACAGCCCAGCTTGGAGCGAACGACCTACACCGAACTGAGATACCTACAGCGTGAGCT
ATGAGAAAGCGCCACGCTTCCCGAAGGGAGAAAGGCGGACAGGTATCCGGTAAGCGGCAGGGTCGGAACA
GGAGAGCGCACGAGGGAGCTTCCAGGGGGAAACGCCTGGTATCTTTATAGTCCTGTCGGGTTTCGCCACC
TCTGACTTGAGCGTCGATTTTTGTGATGCTCGTCAGGGGGGCGGAGCCTATGGAAAAACGCCAGCAACGC
GGCCTTTTTACGGTTCCTGGCCTTTTGCTGGCCTTTTGCTCACATGTTCTTTCCTGCGTTATCCCCTGAT
TCTGTGGATAACCGTATTACCGCCTTTGAGTGAGCTGATACCGCTCGCCGCAGCCGAACGACCGAGCGCA
GCGAGTCAGTGAGCGAGGAAGCGGAAGAGCGCCCAATACGCAAACCGCCTCTCCCCGCGCGTTGGCCGAT
TCATTAATGCAGCTGGCACGACAGGTTTCCCGACTGGAAAGCGGGCAGTGAGCGCAACGCAATTAATGTG
AGTTAGCTCACTCATTAGGCACCCCAGGCTTTACACTTTATGCTTCCGGCTCGTATGTTGTGTGGAATTG
TGAGCGGATAACAATTTCACACAGGAAACAGCTATGACCATGATTACGCCAAGCGCGCAATTAACCCTCA
CTAAAGGGAACAAAAGCTGGAGCTGCAAGC
